>Addgene plasmid #246119 | pCDNA-4TO-PHF13∆NTD (del21-70) | addgene full sequence | sequence record 492730 | Addgene NGS Result
GACGGATCGGGAGATCTCCCGATCCCCTATGGTGCACTCTCAGTACAATCTGCTCTGATGCCGCATAGTT
AAGCCAGTATCTGCTCCCTGCTTGTGTGTTGGAGGTCGCTGAGTAGTGCGCGAGCAAAATTTAAGCTACA
ACAAGGCAAGGCTTGACCGACAATTGCATGAAGAATCTGCTTAGGGTTAGGCGTTTTGCGCTGCTTCGCG
ATGTACGGGCCAGATATACGCGTTGACATTGATTATTGACTAGTTATTAATAGTAATCAATTACGGGGTC
ATTAGTTCATAGCCCATATATGGAGTTCCGCGTTACATAACTTACGGTAAATGGCCCGCCTGGCTGACCG
CCCAACGACCCCCGCCCATTGACGTCAATAATGACGTATGTTCCCATAGTAACGCCAATAGGGACTTTCC
ATTGACGTCAATGGGTGGAGTATTTACGGTAAACTGCCCACTTGGCAGTACATCAAGTGTATCATATGCC
AAGTACGCCCCCTATTGACGTCAATGACGGTAAATGGCCCGCCTGGCATTATGCCCAGTACATGACCTTA
TGGGACTTTCCTACTTGGCAGTACATCTACGTATTAGTCATCGCTATTACCATGGTGATGCGGTTTTGGC
AGTACATCAATGGGCGTGGATAGCGGTTTGACTCACGGGGATTTCCAAGTCTCCACCCCATTGACGTCAA
TGGGAGTTTGTTTTGGCACCAAAATCAACGGGACTTTCCAAAATGTCGTAACAACTCCGCCCCATTGACG
CAAATGGGCGGTAGGCGTGTACGGTGGGAGGTCTATATAAGCAGAGCTCTCCCTATCAGTGATAGAGATC
TCCCTATCAGTGATAGAGATCGTCGACGAGCTCGTTTAGTGAACCGTCAGATCGCCTGGAGACGCCATCC
ACGCTGTTTTGACCTCCATAGAAGACACCGGGACCGATCCAGCCTCCGGACTCTAGCGTTTAAACTTAAG
CTTGGTACCGAGCTCGGATCCATGGACTCTGACTCTTGCGCCGCCGCCTTCCACCCGGAGGAATACTCCC
CCAGTTGCGAGGACGCGGGTTTCTCAGACATCGCGTCCTCAGTGCCCTTGCCAGTCTCTGACCGCTGCTT
TAGCCACCTGCAGCCTACTCTCTTGCAGCGAGCCAAGCCCAGTAACTTCCTGCTGGACAGAAAGAAAACG
GACAAGCTGAAGAAGAAGAAGAAGAGGAAGCGCAGGGACAGTGATGCGCCTGGGAAAGAGGGGTACAGGG
GGGGCTTGCTGAAGCTGGAAGCCGCTGACCCCTACGTGGAGACCCCCACGAGTCCCACCTTGCAGGATAT
CCCCCAGGCTCCCAGCGACCCCTGCTCGGGCTGGGACTCCGATACTCCCTCGAGTGGATCTTGTGCCACT
GTGTCACCTGATCAGGTCAAAGAAATAAAAACTGAAGGCAAACGGACTATCGTCCGGCAGGGAAAGCAGG
TGGTGTTCCGAGATGAGGACAGCACTGGCAATGATGAGGACATCATGGTGGACTCAGATGACGATTCCTG
GGACCTCGTGACCTGCTTCTGCATGAAGCCATTTGCCGGCCGCCCCATGATCGAGTGTAATGAGTGCCAC
ACCTGGATTCACCTGTCCTGTGCGAAAATCCGGAAATCCAATGTTCCAGAAGTGTTTGTCTGCCAAAAGT
GCCGGGACTCCAAGTTTGACATCCGCCGTTCCAACCGCTCGCGGACGGGCTCCCGGAAGCTGTTCCTGGA
CTGACCGGATCCACTAGTCCAGTGTGGTGGAATTCTGCAGATATCCAGCACAGTGGCGGCCGCTCGAGTC
TAGAGGGCCCGTTTAAACCCGCTGATCAGCCTCGACTGTGCCTTCTAGTTGCCAGCCATCTGTTGTTTGC
CCCTCCCCCGTGCCTTCCTTGACCCTGGAAGGTGCCACTCCCACTGTCCTTTCCTAATAAAATGAGGAAA
TTGCATCGCATTGTCTGAGTAGGTGTCATTCTATTCTGGGGGGTGGGGTGGGGCAGGACAGCAAGGGGGA
GGATTGGGAAGACAATAGCAGGCATGCTGGGGATGCGGTGGGCTCTATGGCTTCTGAGGCGGAAAGAACC
AGCTGGGGCTCTAGGGGGTATCCCC
[124 nt withheld, positions 2126-2249]
C
[91 nt withheld, positions 2251-2341]
A
[49 nt withheld, positions 2343-2391]
CCTTTGACGTTGGAGTCCACGTTCTTT
[37 nt withheld, positions 2419-2455]
ACCCTATCTCGGTCTATTCTTTTGATTTATAAGGGATTTTGCCGATTTCGGCCTATTGGTTAAAAAATGA
GCTGATTTAACAAAAATTTAACGCGAATTAATTCTGTGGAATGTGTGTCAGTTAGGGTGTGGAAAGTCCC
CAGGCTCCCCAGCAGGCAGAAGTATGCAAAGCATGCATCTCAATTAGTCAGCAACCAGGTGTGGAAAGTC
CCCAGGCTCCCCAGCAGGCAGAAGTATGCAAAGCATGCATCTCAATTAGTCAGCAACCATAGTCCCGCCC
CTAACTCCGCCCATCCCGCCCCTAACTCCGCCCAGTTCCGCCCATTCTCCGCCCCATGGCTGACTAATTT
TTTTTATTTATGCAGAGGCCGAGGCCGCCTCTGCCTCTGAGCTATTCCAGAAGTAGTGAGGAGGCTTTTT
TGGAGGCCTAGGCTTTTGCAAAAAGCTCCCGGGAGCTTGTATATCCATTTTCGGATCTGATCAGCACGTG
TTGACAATTAATCATCGGCATAGTATATCGGCATAGTATAATACGACAAGGTGAGGAACTAAACCATGGC
CAAGTTGACCAGTGCCGTTCCGGTGCTCACCGCGCGCGACGTCGCCGGAGCGGTCGAGTTCTGGACCGAC
CGGCTCGGGTTCTCCCGGGACTTCGTGGAGGACGACTTCGCCGGTGTGGTCCGGGACGACGTGACCCTGT
TCATCAGCGCGGTCCAGGACCAGGTGGTGCCGGACAACACCCTGGCCTGGGTGTGGGTGCGCGGCCTGGA
CGAGCTGTACGCCGAGTGGTCGGAGGTCGTGTCCACGAACTTCCGGGACGCCTCCGGGCCGGCCATGACC
GAGATCGGCGAGCAGCCGTGGGGGCGGGAGTTCGCCCTGCGCGACCCGGCCGGCAACTGCGTGCACTTCG
TGGCCGAGGAGCAGGACTGACACGTGCTACGAGATTTCGATTCCACCGCCGCCTTCTATGAAAGGTTGGG
CTTCGGAATCGTTTTCCGGGACGCCGGCTGGATGATCCTCCAGCGCGGGGATCTCATGCTGGAGTTCTTC
GCCCACCCCAACTTGTTTATTGCAGCTTATAATGGTTACAAATAAAGCAATAGCATCACAAATTTCACAA
ATAAAGCATTTTTTTCACTGCATTCTAGTTGTGGTTTGTCCAAACTCATCAATGTATCTTATCATGTCTG
TATACCGTCGACCTCTAGCTAGAGCTTGGCGTAATCATGGTCATAGCTGTTTCCTGTGTGAAATTGTTAT
CCGCTCACAATTCCACACAACATACGAGCCGGAAGCATAAAGTGTAAAGCCTGGGGTGCCTAATGAGTGA
GCTAACTCACATTAATTGCGTTGCGCTCACTGCCCGCTTTCCAGTCGGGAAACCTGTCGTGCCAGCTGCA
TTAATGAATCGGCCAACGCGCGGGGAGAGGCGGTTTGCGTATTGGGCGCTCTTCCGCTTCCTCGCTCACT
GACTCGCTGCGCTCGGTCGTTCGGCTGCGGCGAGCGGTATCAGCTCACTCAAAGGCGGTAATACGGTTAT
CCACAGAATCAGGGGATAACGCAGGAAAGAACATGTGAGCAAAAGGCCAGCAAAAGGCCAGGAACCGTAA
AAAGGCCGCGTTGCTGGCGTTTTTCCATAGGCTCCGCCCCCCTGACGAGCATCACAAAAATCGACGCTCA
AGTCAGAGGTGGCGAAACCCGACAGGACTATAAAGATACCAGGCGTTTCCCCCTGGAAGCTCCCTCGTGC
GCTCTCCTGTTCCGACCCTGCCGCTTACCGGATACCTGTCCGCCTTTCTCCCTTCGGGAAGCGTGGCGCT
TTCTCATAGCTCACGCTGTAGGTATCTCAGTTCGGTGTAGGTCGTTCGCTCCAAGCTGGGCTGTGTGCAC
GAACCCCCCGTTCAGCCCGACCGCTGCGCCTTATCCGGTAACTATCGTCTTGAGTCCAACCCGGTAAGAC
ACGACTTATCGCCACTGGCAGCAGCCACTGGTAACAGGATTAGCAGAGCGAGGTATGTAGGCGGTGCTAC
AGAGTTCTTGAAGTGGTGGCCTAACTACGGCTACACTAGAAGAACAGTATTTGGTATCTGCGCTCTGCTG
AAGCCAGTTACCTTCGGAAAAAGAGTTGGTAGCTCTTGATCCGGCAAACAAACCACCGCTGGTAGCGGTG
GTTTTTTTGTTTGCAAGCAGCAGATTACGCGCAGAAAAAAAGGATCTCAAGAAGATCCTTTGATCTTTTC
TACGGGGTCTGACGCTCAGTGGAACGAAAACTCACGTTAAGGGATTTTGGTCATGAGATTATCAAAAAGG
ATCTTCACCTAGATCCTTTTAAATTAAAAATGAAGTTTTAAATCAATCTAAAGTATATATGAGTAAACTT
GGTCTGACAGTTACCAATGCTTAATCAGTGAGGCACCTATCTCAGCGATCTGTCTATTTCGTTCATCCAT
AGTTGCCTGACTCCCCGTCGTGTAGATAACTACGATACGGGAGGGCTTACCATCTGGCCCCAGTGCTGCA
ATGATACCGCGAGACCCACGCTCACCGGCTCCAGATTTATCAGCAATAAACCAGCCAGCCGGAAGGGCCG
AGCGCAGAAGTGGTCCTGCAACTTTATCCGCCTCCATCCAGTCTATTAATTGTTGCCGGGAAGCTAGAGT
AAGTAGTTCGCCAGTTAATAGTTTGCGCAACGTTGTTGCCATTGCTACAGGCATCGTGGTGTCACGCTCG
TCGTTTGGTATGGCTTCATTCAGCTCCGGTTCCCAACGATCAAGGCGAGTTACATGATCCCCCATGTTGT
GCAAAAAAGCGGTTAGCTCCTTCGGTCCTCCGATCGTTGTCAGAAGTAAGTTGGCCGCAGTGTTATCACT
CATGGTTATGGCAGCACTGCATAATTCTCTTACTGTCATGCCATCCGTAAGATGCTTTTCTGTGACTGGT
GAGTACTCAACCAAGTCATTCTGAGAATAGTGTATGCGGCGACCGAGTTGCTCTTGCCCGGCGTCAATAC
GGGATAATACCGCGCCACATAGCAGAACTTTAAAAGTGCTCATCATTGGAAAACGTTCTTCGGGGCGAAA
ACTCTCAAGGATCTTACCGCTGTTGAGATCCAGTTCGATGTAACCCACTCGTGCACCCAACTGATCTTCA
GCATCTTTTACTTTCACCAGCGTTTCTGGGTGAGCAAAAACAGGAAGGCAAAATGCCGCAAAAAAGGGAA
TAAGGGCGACACGGAAATGTTGAATACTCATACTCTTCCTTTTTCAATATTATTGAAGCATTTATCAGGG
TTATTGTCTCATGAGCGGATACATATTTGAATGTATTTAGAAAAATAAACAAATAGGGGTTCCGCGCACA
TTTCCCCGAAAAGTGCCACCTGACGTC
Features (pLannotate 1.2.2; 22 found; start..end, strand, type, name):
     28..80      -  misc_feature   bom (fragment): basis of mobility region from pBR322
    235..614     +  enhancer       CMV enhancer: human cytomegalovirus immediate early enhancer
    615..818     +  promoter       CMV promoter: human cytomegalovirus (CMV) immediate early promoter
    820..839     +  promoter       PLtetO-1 promoter (fragment): modified phage lambda PL promoter with tet operator sites (Lutz and Bujard, 1997)
    841..860     +  promoter       PLtetO-1 promoter (fragment): modified phage lambda PL promoter with tet operator sites (Lutz and Bujard, 1997)
    868..901     +  promoter       TRE3GV promoter (fragment): 3rd-generation Tet-responsive promoter that can be activated by binding of Tet-On® 3G, optimized for retroviral and lentiviral vectors
   1002..1751    +  CDS            PHF13 (fragment): PHF13_HUMAN - Experimental evidence at protein level: Swiss-Prot protein existence level 1. Modulates chromatin structure. Required for normal chromosome condensation during the early stages of mitosis. Required for normal chromosome separation during mitosis. From Homo sapiens (Human).
   1856..2080    +  polyA_signal   bGH poly(A) signal: bovine growth hormone polyadenylation signal
   2084..2105    +  promoter       SV40 promoter (fragment): SV40 enhancer and early promoter
   2126..2554    +  rep_origin     f1 ori (sequence partly withheld): f1 bacteriophage origin of replication; arrow indicates direction of (+) strand synthesis
   2568..2897    +  promoter       SV40 promoter: SV40 enhancer and early promoter
   2945..2992    +  promoter       EM7 promoter: synthetic bacterial promoter&nbsp
   3011..3385    +  CDS            BleoR: antibiotic-binding protein; Sh ble from Streptoalloteichus hindustanus; confers resistance to bleomycin, phleomycin, and Zeocin™
   3395..3520    +  CDS            ble (fragment): BLE_KLEPN - Experimental evidence at protein level: Swiss-Prot protein existence level 1. Binding protein with a strong affinity to the bleomycin family of antibiotics. Binds to CL990; an antimitotic-antibiotic compound. From Klebsiella pneumoniae.
   3515..3636    +  polyA_signal   SV40 poly(A) signal: SV40 polyadenylation signal
   3709..3725    -  protein_bind   lac operator: The lac repressor binds to the lac operator to inhibit transcription in E. coli. This inhibition can be relieved by adding lactose or isopropyl-β-D-thiogalactopyranoside (IPTG). lac repressor encoded by lacI
   3733..3763    -  promoter       lac promoter: promoter for the E. coli lac operon
   3778..3799    -  protein_bind   CAP binding site: CAP binding activates transcription in the presence of cAMP. E. coli catabolite activator protein
   3812..3904    -  CDS            lacI (fragment): lac repressor; lacI; The lac repressor binds to the lac operator to inhibit transcription in E. coli. This inhibition can be relieved by adding lactose or isopropyl-β-D-thiogalactopyranoside (IPTG).
   4087..4675    -  rep_origin     ori: high-copy-number ColE1/pMB1/pBR322/pUC origin of replication
   4846..5706    -  CDS            AmpR: β-lactamase; bla; confers resistance to ampicillin, carbenicillin, and related antibiotics
   5707..5811    -  promoter       AmpR promoter: bla
