[The description below was written by a language model from this plasmid's Addgene catalogue record and pLannotate feature annotations shown in this document.]
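Description:
pCDNA-4TO-PHF13∆NTD (del21-70) is a mammalian expression plasmid built on the pcDNA 4/TO backbone, carrying a truncated form of human PHF13 (also known as PHF5 or SPOC1), a chromatin-associated protein annotated as modulating chromatin structure and needed for normal mitotic chromosome condensation and separation. The roughly 750 bp insert lacks amino acids 21–70, removing the N-terminal domain, and also carries a K20E substitution next to the deletion. No epitope tag or fluorescent reporter appears in the feature table. The cloning sites used are not specified in the record.

Expression is driven by the CMV immediate early enhancer and promoter, followed directly by two short tet operator elements. The annotation software labels these as PLtetO-1 and TRE3GV fragments, but they sit between the promoter and the coding sequence. In cells that express the Tet repressor, these operators keep transcription off until tetracycline or doxycycline is added; in cells without the repressor, the promoter behaves constitutively. The transcript ends at a bovine growth hormone polyadenylation signal. A second cassette places the Sh ble gene under tandem SV40 early and EM7 promoters with an SV40 poly(A) signal, so Zeocin can be used to select stable mammalian lines and can also select in bacteria. In E. coli the plasmid is maintained at high copy from a ColE1/pUC-type origin under ampicillin selection, and an f1 origin is also present. The short lac and lacI fragments are backbone remnants.

The construct serves to compare the N-terminally deleted PHF13 with other forms of the protein. The associated study examined how oligomerization influences PHF13 chromatin affinity and function.
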