Addgene plasmid #246119: pCDNA-4TO-PHF13∆NTD (del21-70)
Purpose: Expression of human PHF13 with N terminal domain deletion and N terminal tet operator in mammalian cells
Depositing lab: Sarah Kinkley. Depositing organization: Max Planck Institute for Molecular Genetics. Publication: Differential oligomerization regulates PHF13 chromatin affinity and function. Rossi F, Magalhaes AP, Buschow R, Schubert T, Glaser L, Fontana A, Mai J, Staege H, Grimme A, Will H, Schriener S, Hnisz D, Vingron M, Chiariello AM, Kinkley S. Nucleic Acids Res. 2025 Jun 20;53(12):gkaf572. doi: 10.1093/nar/gkaf572. PubMed 40598901.
Backbone
  Vector backbone: pcDNA 4/TO
  Vector type: Mammalian Expression
Growth in bacteria
  Bacterial resistance: Ampicillin, 100 μg/mL
  Growth temperature: 37°C
  Growth strain: DH5alpha
  Copy number: High Copy
Gene/Insert
  Gene/Insert name: PHF13∆NTD (del21-70)
  Species: H. sapiens (human)
  Insert size (bp): 753
  Mutation: del aa 21 - 70 , K20E
  Entrez Gene: PHF13 (a.k.a. PHF5, SPOC1)
  Cloning method: Restriction Enzyme; 5′ cloning site Unspecified (unknown if destroyed)
  Sequencing primers: 5′ CGCAAATGGGCGGTAGGCGTG; 3′ GGCAACTAGAAGGCACAGTC
Terms and licenses: Academic/Nonprofit Terms; Industry Terms: Not Available to Industry
How to cite: pCDNA-4TO-PHF13∆NTD (del21-70) was a gift from Sarah Kinkley (Addgene plasmid # 246119 ; http://n2t.net/addgene:246119 ; RRID:Addgene_246119)
