>Addgene plasmid #246119 | pCDNA-4TO-PHF13∆NTD (del21-70) | depositor partial sequence | sequence record 483982 | Insert FWD
TTGGGGCAATAAGCAGAGCTCTCCCTATCAGTGATAGAGATCTCCCTATCAGTGATAGAGATCGTCGACG
AGCTCGTTTAGTGAACCGTCAGATCGCCTGGAGACGCCATCCACGCTGTTTTGACCTCCATAGAAGACAC
CGGGACCGATCCAGCCTCCGGACTCTAGCGTTTAAACTTAAGCTTGGTACCGAGCTCGGATCCATGGACT
CTGACTCTTGCGCCGCCGCCTTCCACCCGGAGGAATACTCCCCCAGTTGCGAGGACGCGGGTTTCTCAGA
CATCGCGTCCTCAGTGCCCTTGCCAGTCTCTGACCGCTGCTTTAGCCACCTGCAGCCTACTCTCTTGCAG
CGAGCCAAGCCCAGTAACTTCCTGCTGGACAGAAAGAAAACGGACAAGCTGAAGAAGAAGAAGAAGAGGA
AGCGCAGGGACAGTGATGCGCCTGGGAAAGAGGGGTACAGGGGGGGCTTGCTGAAGCTGGAAGCCGCTGA
CCCCTACGTGGAGACCCCCACGAGTCCCACCTTGCAGGATATCCCCCAGGCTCCCAGCGACCCCTGCTCG
GGCTGGGACTCCGATACTCCCTCGAGTGGATCTTGTGCCACTGTGTCACCTGATCAGGTCAAAGAAATAA
AAACTGAAGGCAAACGGACTATCGTCCGGCAGGGAAAGCAGGTGGTGTTCCGAGATGAGGACAGCACTGG
CAATGATGAGGACATCATGGTGGACTCAGATGACGATTCCTGGGACCTCGTGACCTGCTTCTGCATGAAG
CCATTTGCCGGCCGCCCCATGATCGAGTGTAATGAGTGCCACACCTGGATTCACCTGTCCTGTGCGAAAA
TCCGGAAATCCAATGTTCCAGAAGTGTTTGTCTGCCAAAAGTGCCGGGACTCCAAGTTTGACATCCGCCG
TTCCAACCGCTCGCGGACGGGCTCCCGGAAGCTGTTCCTGGACTGACCGGATCCACTAGTCCAGTGTGGT
GGAATTCTGCAGATATCCAGCACAGTGGCGGCCGCTCGAGTCTAGAGGGCCCGTTTAAACCCGCTGATCA
GCCTCGACTGTGCCTTCTAGTTGCCAGCCATCTGTTGTTTGCCCCTCCCCCGTGCCTTCCTTGACCCTGG
AAGGTGCCACTCCCACTGTCCTTTCCTATAAAATGAGGAAATTGCATCGCATTGTCTGAATAGGTGT
