>Addgene plasmid #246119 | pCDNA-4TO-PHF13∆NTD (del21-70) | depositor partial sequence | sequence record 483983 | Insert RV
GGGATAGCGGTTTGACTCACGGGGATTTCCAAGTCTCCACCCCATTGACGTCAATGGGAGTTTGTTTTGG
CACCAAAATCAACGGGACTTTCCAAAATGTCGTAACAACTCCGCCCCATTGACGCAAATGGGCGGTAGGC
GTGTACGGTGGGAGGTCTATATAAGCAGAGCTCTCCCTATCAGTGATAGAGATCTCCCTATCAGTGATAG
AGATCGTCGACGAGCTCGTTTAGTGAACCGTCAGATCGCCTGGAGACGCCATCCACGCTGTTTTGACCTC
CATAGAAGACACCGGGACCGATCCAGCCTCCGGACTCTAGCGTTTAAACTTAAGCTTGGTACCGAGCTCG
GATCCATGGACTCTGACTCTTGCGCCGCCGCCTTCCACCCGGAGGAATACTCCCCCAGTTGCGAGGACGC
GGGTTTCTCAGACATCGCGTCCTCAGTGCCCTTGCCAGTCTCTGACCGCTGCTTTAGCCACCTGCAGCCT
ACTCTCTTGCAGCGAGCCAAGCCCAGTAACTTCCTGCTGGACAGAAAGAAAACGGACAAGCTGAAGAAGA
AGAAGAAGAGGAAGCGCAGGGACAGTGATGCGCCTGGGAAAGAGGGGTACAGGGGGGGCTTGCTGAAGCT
GGAAGCCGCTGACCCCTACGTGGAGACCCCCACGAGTCCCACCTTGCAGGATATCCCCCAGGCTCCCAGC
GACCCCTGCTCGGGCTGGGACTCCGATACTCCCTCGAGTGGATCTTGTGCCACTGTGTCACCTGATCAGG
TCAAAGAAATAAAAACTGAAGGCAAACGGACTATCGTCCGGCAGGGAAAGCAGGTGGTGTTCCGAGATGA
GGACAGCACTGGCAATGATGAGGACATCATGGTGGACTCAGATGACGATTCCTGGGACCTCGTGACCTGC
TTCTGCATGAAGCCATTTGCCGGCCGCCCCATGATCGAGTGTAATGAGTGCCACACCTGGATTCACCTGT
CCTGTGCGAAAATCCGGAAATCCAATGTTCCAGAAGTGTTTGTCTGCCAAAAGTGCCGGGACTCCAAGTT
TGACATCCGCCGTTCCAACCGCTCGCGGACGGGCTCCCGGAAGCTGTTCCTGGACTGACCGGATCCACTA
GTCCAGTGTGGTGGAATTCTGCAGATATCCAGCACAGTGGCGGCCGCTCGAGTCTAGAGGGCCCGTTAAC
CCCTCTC
